Addgene plasmid #40180: pRL128
Depositing lab: Eric Cascales. Depositing organization: CNRS UMR 7255, Laboratoire d'Ingénierie des Systèmes Macromoléculaires. Publication: Promoter swapping unveils the role of the Citrobacter rodentium CTS1 type VI secretion system in interbacterial competition. Gueguen E, Cascales E. Appl Environ Microbiol. 2013 Jan;79(1):32-8. doi: 10.1128/AEM.02504-12. Epub 2012 Oct 12. PubMed 23064344.
Backbone
  Vector backbone: pKD13
  Backbone size w/o insert (bp): 3434
  Total vector size (bp): 4922
  Modifications to backbone: The pKD13-derived pRL128 plasmid was constructed in two steps by restriction-free (RF) cloning using oligonucleotides with a 3’ target-specific sequence and a 5’ extension complementary to the desired insertion site in the pKD13 destination plasmid. First, the Ptac-lacO DNA region of the pMAL-p2 plasmid was amplified by PCR. The PCR product was then used as oligonucleotides for a second PCR using pKD13 as a template. The resulting plasmid, carrying the Ptac-lacO DNA fragment downstream the FRT site and KanR-encoding gene, was named pRL127. Then, the araC-PBAD DNA region of pBAD18 was amplified by PCR. The PCR product was used as oligonucleotides for a second PCR using pRL127 as a template. In the resulting plasmid designated pRL128, the Ptac and PBAD promoters are in divergent orientation and flank the two FRT sites.
Growth in bacteria
  Bacterial resistance: Ampicillin and Kanamycin, 100 & 50 μg/mL
  Growth temperature: 37°C
  Growth strain: CC118lambdapir
  Copy number: Low Copy
Gene/Insert 1
  Gene/Insert name: Ptac-lacO
  Insert size (bp): 290
  Promoter: tac
  Cloning method: Ligation Independent Cloning
  Sequencing primers: 5′ pKD13-ptac#1; 3′ pKD13-ptac#2
Gene/Insert 2
  Gene/Insert name: araC-pBAD
  Insert size (bp): 1198
  Promoter: BAD
  Cloning method: Ligation Independent Cloning
  Sequencing primers: 5′ pKD13-pbad#1; 3′ pKD13-pbad#2
Terms and licenses: Academic/Nonprofit Terms; Industry Terms: Not Available to Industry
Depositor comments: Note that though there are some discrepancies between the Addgene quality control sequence and the depositor sequence, they should not affect the function of the plasmid.
How to cite: pRL128 was a gift from Eric Cascales (Addgene plasmid # 40180 ; http://n2t.net/addgene:40180 ; RRID:Addgene_40180)
