[The description below was written by a language model from this plasmid's Addgene catalogue record and pLannotate feature annotations shown in this document.]
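Description:
pRL128 is a bacterial template plasmid derived from pKD13, the FRT-flanked kanamycin cassette vector used for lambda Red recombineering. It replicates from the R6K γ origin, which depends on the pi initiator protein and therefore requires a pir-expressing host such as the recorded λpir strain. In ordinary strains it cannot replicate, which is useful when PCR products amplified from it are introduced into target bacteria. It is maintained at low copy number and carries both a β-lactamase gene (ampicillin resistance) with its own promoter and the neo/nptII gene (kanamycin resistance). Phage λ tL3 and rrnB T1/T2 terminators lie in the backbone.

The payload was assembled in two rounds of restriction-free cloning. A Ptac-lacO fragment from pMAL-p2 was first placed beside one FRT site, and an araC-PBAD fragment from pBAD18 was then placed beside the other. The result is a central kanamycin marker bracketed by two FRT sites, one full and one minimal, and flanked by two outward-facing, divergent inducible promoters. One is the tac promoter with a lac operator, which is repressed by LacI and induced by IPTG. The other is the araBAD promoter with its divergently transcribed araC regulator, which responds to arabinose. The feature table also shows a Tn5 transposase fragment and a tet promoter fragment, likely remnants of the source cassettes.

According to the associated publication title, the plasmid serves promoter swapping, which was used to study the Citrobacter rodentium CTS1 type VI secretion system. The layout suggests that the cassette is amplified with homology arms and recombined in place of a native, presumably divergent, chromosomal promoter region, with selection on kanamycin. FLP recombinase can then excise the marker, leaving the adjacent genes under inducible control. The depositor notes minor sequence discrepancies with the quality-control sequence that are not expected to affect function.
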