Features (pLannotate 1.2.2; 15 found; start..end, strand, type, name):
     51..67      -  protein_bind   lac operator: The lac repressor binds to the lac operator to inhibit transcription in E. coli. This inhibition can be relieved by adding lactose or isopropyl-β-D-thiogalactopyranoside (IPTG). lac repressor encoded by lacI
     75..103     -  promoter       tac promoter: strong E. coli promoter; hybrid between the trp and lac UV5 promoters
    276..293     -  promoter       tet promoter (fragment): E. coli promoter for tetracycline efflux protein gene
    341..388     -  protein_bind   FRT: FLP-mediated recombination occurs in the 8-bp core sequence TCTAGAAA (Turan and Bode, 2011). FLP recombinase from the Saccharomyces cerevisiae 2μ plasmid
    404..1195    -  CDS            neo: KKA2_KLEPN - Also known as kan, nptII. Experimental evidence at protein level: Swiss-Prot protein existence level 1. Resistance to kanamycin, neomycin, paromomycin, ribostamycin, butirosin and gentamicin B. From Klebsiella pneumoniae.
   1227..1556    -  CDS            tnpA (fragment): TN5P_ECOLX - Also known as tnp. Experimental evidence at protein level: Swiss-Prot protein existence level 1. Mediates transposition of transposon Tn5 by a 'cut and paste' mechanism. First, the monomeric transposase binds the 19 bp inverted DNA repeats flanking the transposon. Then, dimerization of the DNA- bound transposase creates a synaptic DNA complex. After nicking of the first DNA strand, excision of the transposon proceeds through a series of intermediates. The transposase then mediates the insertion of the transposon at a new site by strand transfer. The activity of the wild- type tran
   1563..1596    -  protein_bind   FRT (minimal): supports FLP-mediated excision but not integration (Turan and Bode, 2011) FLP recombinase from the Saccharomyces cerevisiae 2μ plasmid
   1621..2499    -  CDS            araC: L-arabinose regulatory protein; araC
   2526..2810    +  promoter       araBAD promoter: araBAD; promoter of the L-arabinose operon of E. coli; the araC regulatory gene is transcribed in the opposite direction (Guzman et al., 1995)
   2874..3120    +  terminator     λ tL3 terminator: transcription terminator tL3 from phage λ
   3181..3563    -  rep_origin     R6K γ ori: γ replication origin from E. coli plasmid R6K; requires the R6K initiator protein pi for replication
   3634..4494    -  CDS            AmpR: β-lactamase; bla; confers resistance to ampicillin, carbenicillin, and related antibiotics
   4495..4599    -  promoter       AmpR promoter: bla
   4690..4776    +  terminator     rrnB T1 terminator: Escherichia coli rrnB; transcription terminator T1 from the E. coli rrnB gene
   4868..4895    +  terminator     rrnB T2 terminator: transcription terminator T2 from the E. coli rrnB gene
>Addgene plasmid #40180 | pRL128 | depositor full sequence | sequence record 51229 | pRL128 sequence 4922 bps
AGATTGCAGCATTACACGTCTTGAGCGATTTGGCTGTTTCCTGTGTGAAATTGTTATCCGCTCACAATTC
CACACATTATACGAGCCGATGATTAATTGTCAACAGCTCATTTCAGAATATTTGCCAGAACCGTTATGAT
GTCGGCGCAAAAAACATTATCCAGAACGGGAGTGCGCCTTGAGCGACACGAATTATGCAGTGATTTACGA
CCTGCACAGCCATACCACAGCTTCCGATGGCTGCCTGACGCCAGAAGCATTGGTGCACCGTGCAGTCGAT
GATAAGCTGTCAAACATGAGAATTGTGCCTAATGAGTGAGGTGTAGGCTGGAGCTGCTTCGAAGTTCCTA
TACTTTCTAGAGAATAGGAACTTCGGAATAGGAACTTCAAGATCCCCTTATTAGAAGAACTCGTCAAGAA
GGCGATAGAAGGCGATGCGCTGCGAATCGGGAGCGGCGATACCGTAAAGCACGAGGAAGCGGTCAGCCCA
TTCGCCGCCAAGCTCTTCAGCAATATCACGGGTAGCCAACGCTATGTCCTGATAGCGGTCCGCCACACCC
AGCCGGCCACAGTCGATGAATCCAGAAAAGCGGCCATTTTCCACCATGATATTCGGCAAGCAGGCATCGC
CATGGGTCACGACGAGATCCTCGCCGTCGGGCATGCGCGCCTTGAGCCTGGCGAACAGTTCGGCTGGCGC
GAGCCCCTGATGCTCTTCGTCCAGATCATCCTGATCGACAAGACCGGCTTCCATCCGAGTACGTGCTCGC
TCGATGCGATGTTTCGCTTGGTGGTCGAATGGGCAGGTAGCCGGATCAAGCGTATGCAGCCGCCGCATTG
CATCAGCCATGATGGATACTTTCTCGGCAGGAGCAAGGTGAGATGACAGGAGATCCTGCCCCGGCACTTC
GCCCAATAGCAGCCAGTCCCTTCCCGCTTCAGTGACAACGTCGAGCACAGCTGCGCAAGGAACGCCCGTC
GTGGCCAGCCACGATAGCCGCGCTGCCTCGTCCTGCAGTTCATTCAGGGCACCGGACAGGTCGGTCTTGA
CAAAAAGAACCGGGCGCCCCTGCGCTGACAGCCGGAACACGGCGGCATCAGAGCAGCCGATTGTCTGTTG
TGCCCAGTCATAGCCGAATAGCCTCTCCACCCAAGCGGCCGGAGAACCTGCGTGCAATCCATCTTGTTCA
ATCATGCGAAACGATCCTCATCCTGTCTCTTGATCAGATCTTGATCCCCTGCGCCATCAGATCCTTGGCG
GCAAGAAAGCCATCCAGTTTACTTTGCAGGGCTTCCCAACCTTACCAGAGGGCGCCCCAGCTGGCAATTC
CGGTTCGCTTGCTGTCCATAAAACCGCCCAGTCTAGCTATCGCCATGTAAGCCCACTGCAAGCTACCTGC
TTTCTCTTTGCGCTTGCGTTTTCCCTTGTCCAGATAGCCCAGTAGCTGACATTCATCCGGGGTCAGCACC
GTTTCTGCGGACTGGCTTTCTACGTGTTCCGCTTCCTTTAGCAGCCCTTGCGCCCTGAGTGCTTGCGGCA
GCGTGAGCTTCAAAAGCGCTCTGAAGTTCCTATACTTTCTAGAGAATAGGAACTTCGAACTGCAGGTCGA
CGGATCCCAATTATGACAACTTGACGGCTACATCATTCACTTTTTCTTCACAACCGGCACGGAACTCGCT
CGGGCTGGCCCCGGTGCATTTTTTAAATACCCGCGAGAAATAGAGTTGATCGTCAAAACCAACATTGCGA
CCGACGGTGGCGATAGGCATCCGGGTGGTGCTCAAAAGCAGCTTCGCCTGGCTGATACGTTGGTCCTCGC
GCCAGCTTAAGACGCTAATCCCTAACTGCTGGCGGAAAAGATGTGACAGACGCGACGGCGACAAGCAAAC
ATGCTGTGCGACGCTGGCGATATCAAAATTGCTGTCTGCCAGGTGATCGCTGATGTACTGACAAGCCTCG
CGTACCCGATTATCCATCGGTGGATGGAGCGACTCGTTAATCGCTTCCATGCGCCGCAGTAACAATTGCT
CAAGCAGATTTATCGCCAGCAGCTCCGAATAGCGCCCTTCCCCTTGCCCGGCGTTAATGATTTGCCCAAA
CAGGTCGCTGAAATGCGGCTGGTGCGCTTCATCCGGGCGAAAGAACCCCGTATTGGCAAATATTGACGGC
CAGTTAAGCCATTCATGCCAGTAGGCGCGCGGACGAAAGTAAACCCACTGGTGATACCATTCGCGAGCCT
CCGGATGACGACCGTAGTGATGAATCTCTCCTGGCGGGAACAGCAAAATATCACCCGGTCGGCAAACAAA
TTCTCGTCCCTGATTTTTCACCACCCCCTGACCGCGAATGGTGAGATTGAGAATATAACCTTTCATTCCC
AGCGGTCGGTCGATAAAAAAATCGAGATAACCGTTGGCCTCAATCGGCGTTAAACCCGCCACCAGATGGG
CATTAAACGAGTATCCCGGCAGCAGGGGATCATTTTGCGCTTCAGCCATACTTTTCATACTCCCGCCATT
CAGAGAAGAAACCAATTGTCCATATTGCATCAGACATTGCCGTCACTGCGTCTTTTACTGGCTCTTCTCG
CTAACCAAACCGGTAACCCCGCTTATTAAAAGCATTCTGTAACAAAGCGGGACCAAAGCCATGACAAAAA
CGCGTAACAAAAGTGTCTATAATCACGGCAGAAAAGTCCACATTGATTATTTGCACGGCGTCACACTTTG
CTATGCCATAGCATTTTTATCCATAAGATTAGCGGATCCTACCTGACGCTTTTTATCGCAACTCTCTACT
GTTTCTCCATACCCCCCGGAATTAATTCTCATGTTTGACAGCTTATCACTGATCAGTGAATTAATGGCGA
TGACGCATCCTCACGATAATATCCGGGTAGGCGCAATCACTTTCGTCTCTACTCCGTTACAAAGCGAGGC
TGGGTATTTCCCGGCCTTTCTGTTATCCGAAATCCACTGAAAGCACAGCGGCTGGCTGAGGAGATAAATA
ATAAACGAGGGGCTGTATGCACAAAGCATCTTCTGTTGAGTTAAGAACGAGTATCGAGATGGCACATAGC
CTTGCTCAAATTGGAATCAGGTTTGTGCCAATACCAGTAGAAACAGACGAAGAAGCTAGCTTTGCACTGG
ATTGCGAGGCTTTGCCATGGCTAATTCCCATGTCAGCCGTTAAGTGTTCCTGTGTCACTGAAAATTGCTT
TGAGAGGCTCTAAGGGCTTCTCAGTGCGTTACATCCCTGGCTTGTTGTCCACAACCGTTAAACCTTAAAA
GCTTTAAAAGCCTTATATATTCTTTTTTTTCTTATAAAACTTAAAACCTTAGAGGCTATTTAAGTTGCTG
ATTTATATTAATTTTATTGTTCAAACATGAGAGCTTAGTACGTGAAACATGAGAGCTTAGTACGTTAGCC
ATGAGAGCTTAGTACGTTAGCCATGAGGGTTTAGTTCGTTAAACATGAGAGCTTAGTACGTTAAACATGA
GAGCTTAGTACGTGAAACATGAGAGCTTAGTACGTACTATCAACAGGTTGAACTGCGGATCTTGCGGCCG
CAAAAATTAAAAATGAAGTTTTAAATCAATCTAAAGTATATATGAGTAAACTTGGTCTGACAGTTACCAA
TGCTTAATCAGTGAGGCACCTATCTCAGCGATCTGTCTATTTCGTTCATCCATAGTTGCCTGACTCCCCG
TCGTGTAGATAACTACGATACGGGAGGGCTTACCATCTGGCCCCAGTGCTGCAATGATACCGCGAGACCC
ACGCTCACCGGCTCCAGATTTATCAGCAATAAACCAGCCAGCCGGAAGGGCCGAGCGCAGAAGTGGTCCT
GCAACTTTATCCGCCTCCATCCAGTCTATTAATTGTTGCCGGGAAGCTAGAGTAAGTAGTTCGCCAGTTA
ATAGTTTGCGCAACGTTGTTGCCATTGCTACAGGCATCGTGGTGTCACGCTCGTCGTTTGGTATGGCTTC
ATTCAGCTCCGGTTCCCAACGATCAAGGCGAGTTACATGATCCCCCATGTTGTGCAAAAAAGCGGTTAGC
TCCTTCGGTCCTCCGATCGTTGTCAGAAGTAAGTTGGCCGCAGTGTTATCACTCATGGTTATGGCAGCAC
TGCATAATTCTCTTACTGTCATGCCATCCGTAAGATGCTTTTCTGTGACTGGTGAGTACTCAACCAAGTC
ATTCTGAGAATAGTGTATGCGGCGACCGAGTTGCTCTTGCCCGGCGTCAATACGGGATAATACCGCGCCA
CATAGCAGAACTTTAAAAGTGCTCATCATTGGAAAACGTTCTTCGGGGCGAAAACTCTCAAGGATCTTAC
CGCTGTTGAGATCCAGTTCGATGTAACCCACTCGTGCACCCAACTGATCTTCAGCATCTTTTACTTTCAC
CAGCGTTTCTGGGTGAGCAAAAACAGGAAGGCAAAATGCCGCAAAAAAGGGAATAAGGGCGACACGGAAA
TGTTGAATACTCATACTCTTCCTTTTTCAATATTATTGAAGCATTTATCAGGGTTATTGTCTCATGAGCG
GATACATATTTGAATGTATTTAGAAAAATAAACAAATAGGGGTTCCGCGCACATTTCCCCGAAAAGTGCC
ACCTGCATCGATGGCCCCCCGATGGTAGTGTGGGGTCTCCCCATGCGAGAGTAGGGAACTGCCAGGCATC
AAATAAAACGAAAGGCTCAGTCGAAAGACTGGGCCTTTCGTTTTATCTGTTGTTTGTCGGTGAACGCTCT
CCTGAGTAGGACAAATCCGCCGGGAGCGGATTTGAACGTTGCGAAGCAACGGCCCGGAGGGTGGCGGGCA
GGACGCCCGCCATAAACTGCCAGGCATCAAATTAAGCAGAAGGCCATCCTGACGGATGGCCTTTTTGCGT
GGCCAGTGCCAAGCTTGCATGC
