>Addgene plasmid #40180 | pRL128 | addgene partial sequence | sequence record 56906 | Neo-F 5'-CGTTGGCTACCCGTGATATT-3'
GGCTGACCGCTTCCTCGTGCTTTACGGTATCGCCGCTCCCGATTCGCAGCGCATCGCCTTCTATCGCCTT
CTTGACGAGTTCTTCTAATAAGGGGATCTTGAAGTTCCTATTCCGAAGTTCCTATTCTCTAGAAAGTATA
GGAACTTCGAAGCAGCTCCAGCCTACACCTCACTCATTAGGCACAATTCTCATGTTTGACAGCTTATCAT
CGACTGCACGGTGCACCAATGCTTCTGGCGTCAGGCAGCCATCGGAAGCTGTGGTATGGCTGTGCAGGTC
GTAAATCACTGCATAATTCGTGTCGCTCAAGGCGCACTCCCGTTCTGGATAATGTTTTTTGCGCCGACAT
CATAACGGTTCTGGCAAATATTCTGAAATGAGCTGTTGACAATTAATCATCGGCTCGTATAATGTGTGGA
ATTGTGAGCGGATAACAATTTCACACAGGAAACAGCCAAATCGCTCAAGACGTGTAATGCTGCAATCTGC
ATGCAAGCTTGGCACTGGCCACGCAAAAAGGCCATCCGTCAGGATGGCCTTCTGCTTAATTTGATGCCTG
GCAGTTTATGGCGGGCGTCCTGCCCGCCACCCTCCGGGCCGTTGCTTCGCAACGTTCAAATCCGCTCCCG
GCGGATTTGTCCTACTCAGGAGAGCGTTCACCGACAAACAACAGATAAAACGAAAGGCCCAGTCTTTCGA
CTGAGCCTTTCGTTTTATTTGATGCCTGGCAGTTCCCTACTCTCGCATGGGGAGACCCCACACTACCATC
GGGGGCCATCGATGCAGGTGGCACTTTTCGGGGAAATGTGCGCGGAACCCCTATTTGTTTATTTTTCTAA
ATACATTCAAATATGTATCCGCTCATGAGACAATAACCCTGATAAATGCTTCAATAATATTGAAAA
