>Addgene plasmid #40180 | pRL128 | addgene partial sequence | sequence record 57527 | pBAD-F 5'-ATGCCATAGCATTTTTATCC-3'
GAAGCTTTTATCGCAACTCTCTACTGTTTCTCCATACCCCCCGGAATTAATTCTCATGTTTGACAGCTTA
TCACTGATCAGTGAATTAATGGCGATGACGCATCCTCACGATAATATCCGGGTAGGCGCAATCACTTTCG
TCTCTACTCCGTTACAAAGCGAGGCTGGGTATTTCCCGGCCTTTCTGTTATCCGAAATCCACTGAAAGCA
CAGCGGCTGGCTGAGGAGATAAATAATAAACGAGGGGCTGTATGCACAAAGCATCTTCTGTTGAGTTAAG
AACGAGTATCGAGATGGCACATAGCCTTGCTCAAATTGGAATCAGGTTTGTGCCAATACCAGTAGAAACA
GACGAAGAAGCTAGCTTTGCACTGGATTGCGAGGCTTTGCCATGGCTAATTCCCATGTCAGCCGTTAAGT
GTTCCTGTGTCACTCAAAATTGCTTTGAGAGGCTCTAAGGGCTTCTCAGTGCGTTACATCCCTGGCTTGT
TGTCCACAACCGTTAAACCTTAAAAGCTTTAAAAGCCTTATATATTCTTTTTTTTCTTATAAAACTTAAA
ACCTTAGAGGCTATTTAAGTTGCTGATTTATATTAATTTTATTGTTCAAACATGAGAGCTTAGTACGTGA
AACATGAGAGCTTAGTACGTTAGCCATGAGAGCTTAGTACGTTAGCCATGAGGGTTTAGTTCGTTAAACA
TGAGAGCTTAGTACGTTAAACATGAGAGCTTAGTACGTGAAACATGAGAGCTTAGTACGTACTATCAACA
GGTTGAACTGCTGATCTTCAGATCCTCTACGCCGGACGCATCGTGGCCGGATCTTGCGGCCGCAAAAATT
AAAAATGAAGTTTTAAATCAATCTAAAGTATATATGAGTAAACTTGGTCTGACAGTTACCAATGCTTAAT
CAGTGAGGCACCTATCTCAGCGATCTG
